>Addgene plasmid #227873 | pcDNA 3.3 C-MYC PDZD8 | addgene full sequence | sequence record 479452 | Addgene NGS Result
AATGATACCGCGAGACCCACGCTCACCGGCTCCAGATTTATCAGCAATAAACCAGCCAGCCGGAAGGGCC
GAGCGCAGAAGTGGTCCTGCAACTTTATCCGCCTCCATCCAGTCTATTAATTGTTGCCGGGAAGCTAGAG
TAAGTAGTTCGCCAGTTAATAGTTTGCGCAACGTTGTTGCCATTGCTACAGGCATCGTGGTGTCACGCTC
GTCGTTTGGTATGGCTTCATTCAGCTCCGGTTCCCAACGATCAAGGCGAGTTACATGATCCCCCATGTTG
TGCAAAAAAGCGGTTAGCTCCTTCGGTCCTCCGATCGTTGTCAGAAGTAAGTTGGCCGCAGTGTTATCAC
TCATGGTTATGGCAGCACTGCATAATTCTCTTACTGTCATGCCATCCGTAAGATGCTTTTCTGTGACTGG
TGAGTACTCAACCAAGTCATTCTGAGAATAGTGTATGCGGCGACCGAGTTGCTCTTGCCCGGCGTCAATA
CGGGATAATACCGCGCCACATAGCAGAACTTTAAAAGTGCTCATCATTGGAAAACGTTCTTCGGGGCGAA
AACTCTCAAGGATCTTACCGCTGTTGAGATCCAGTTCGATGTAACCCACTCGTGCACCCAACTGATCTTC
AGCATCTTTTACTTTCACCAGCGTTTCTGGGTGAGCAAAAACAGGAAGGCAAAATGCCGCAAAAAAGGGA
ATAAGGGCGACACGGAAATGTTGAATACTCATACTCTTCCTTTTTCAATATTATTGAAGCATTTATCAGG
GTTATTGTCTCATGAGCGGATACATATTTGAATGTATTTAGAAAAATAAACAAATAGGGGTTCCGCGCAC
ATTTCCCCGAAAAGTGCCACCTGACGTCGACGGATCGGGAGATCTCCCGATCCCCTATGGTGCACTCTCA
GTACAATCTGCTCTGATGCCGCATAGTTAAGCCAGTATCTGCTCCCTGCTTGTGTGTTGGAGGTCGCTGA
GTAGTGCGCGAGCAAAATTTAAGCTACAACAAGGCAAGGCTTGACCGACAATTGCATGAAGAATCTGCTT
AGGGTTAGGCGTTTTGCGCTGCTTCGCGATGTACGGGCCAGATATACGCGTTGACATTGATTATTGACTA
GTTATTAATAGTAATCAATTACGGGGTCATTAGTTCATAGCCCATATATGGAGTTCCGCGTTACATAACT
TACGGTAAATGGCCCGCCTGGCTGACCGCCCAACGACCCCCGCCCATTGACGTCAATAATGACGTATGTT
CCCATAGTAACGCCAATAGGGACTTTCCATTGACGTCAATGGGTGGAGTATTTACGGTAAACTGCCCACT
TGGCAGTACATCAAGTGTATCATATGCCAAGTACGCCCCCTATTGACGTCAATGACGGTAAATGGCCCGC
CTGGCATTATGCCCAGTACATGACCTTATGGGACTTTCCTACTTGGCAGTACATCTACGTATTAGTCATC
GCTATTACCATGGTGATGCGGTTTTGGCAGTACATCAATGGGCGTGGATAGCGGTTTGACTCACGGGGAT
TTCCAAGTCTCCACCCCATTGACGTCAATGGGAGTTTGTTTTGGCACCAAAATCAACGGGACTTTCCAAA
ATGTCGTAACAACTCCGCCCCATTGACGCAAATGGGCGGTAGGCGTGTACGGTGGGAGGTCTATATAAGC
AGAGCTCGTTTAGTGAACCGTCAGATCGCCTGGAGACGCCATCCACGCTGTTTTGACCTCCATAGAAGAC
ACCGGGACCGATCCAGCCTCCGGACTGAGCTCCTTAAGGTTAACTCTAGAGAATTCGGATCCATGGGGCT
GCTGCTCATGATCCTGGCGTCGGCCGTGCTGGGTTCCTTCCTCACGCTCCTCGCCCAGTTCTTCCTGCTG
TACCGCAGACAGCCCGAGCCGCCGGCGGACGAGGCCGCCCGCGCGGGCGAGGGCTTCCGCTACATCAAGC
CAGTGCCGGGCCTGCTCCTAAGGGAGTACCTTTATGGCGGCGGCCGGGATGAGGAGCCCTCCGGAGCGGC
CCCTGAGGGCGGCGCGACCCCCACCGCGGCCCCCGAGACCCCCGCCCCGCCGACGCGGGAGACTTGCTAC
TTCCTCAACGCCACCATCCTATTCCTGTTCCGGGAGTTGCGGGACACCGCGCTGACCCGCCGCTGGGTCA
CCAAGAAGATCAAGGTGGAGTTCGAGGAGCTGCTGCAGACCAAGACGGCCGGGCGCCTGCTGGAGGGGCT
GAGCCTGCGGGACGTGTTCCTGGGCGAGACGGTGCCCTTCATCAAGACCATCCGGCTCGTGCGGCCAGTC
GTGCCCTCGGCCACCGGGGAGCCCGATGGCCCTGAAGGGGAGGCGCTGCCCGCCGCCTGCCCCGAGGAGC
TGGCCTTCGAGGCGGAGGTGGAGTACAACGGGGGCTTCCACCTGGCCATCGACGTGGACCTGGTCTTCGG
CAAGTCCGCCTACTTGTTTGTCAAGCTGTCCCGCGTGGTGGGAAGGCTGCGCTTGGTCTTTACGCGCGTG
CCCTTCACCCACTGGTTCTTCTCCTTCGTGGAAGACCCGCTGATCGACTTCGAGGTGCGCTCCCAGTTTG
AAGGGCGGCCCATGCCCCAGCTCACCTCCATCATCGTCAACCAGCTCAAGAAGATCATCAAGCGCAAGCA
CACCCTACCGAATTACAAGATCAGGTTTAAGCCGTTTTTTCCATACCAGACCTTGCAAGGATTTGAAGAA
GATGAAGAGCATATCCATATACAACAATGGGCACTTACTGAAGGCCGTCTTAAAGTTACGTTGTTAGAAT
GTAGCAGGTTACTCATTTTTGGATCCTATGACAGAGAGGCAAATGTTCATTGTACACTTGAGTTAAGCAG
TAGTGTTTGGGAAGAAAAACAGAGGAGTTCTATTAAGACGGTTGAATTAATAAAAGGAAATTTACAAAGT
GTTGGACTTACACTTCGTCTTGTCCAGTCAACTGATGGGTATGCTGGGCACGTCATCATTGAAACTGTGG
CTCCAAACTCGCCTGCTGCAATTGCAGATCTTCAGCGGGGAGATCGACTTATCGCCATTGGAGGTGTGAA
AATCACATCAACACTGCAAGTGTTGAAGCTTATCAAGCAGGCTGGTGACCGAGTCCTGGTGTACTATGAA
AGGCCTGTTGGCCAGAGTAATCAAGGTGCAGTGCTGCAAGATAACTTTGGCCAGTTGGAAGAAAACTTTT
TGTCAAGCTCATGCCAATCGGGTTATGAAGAGGAAGCTGCCGGGTTGACAGTAGATACTGAAAGTAGAGA
GCTGGATTCTGAATTTGAAGACTTGGCAAGTGATGTCAGAGCACAAAATGAGTTCAAAGATGAGGCACAA
TCATTAAGTCATAGTCCCAAACGTGTTCCAACAACACTTTCTATTAAACCCCTTGGAGCTATATCACCAG
TTTTAAACCGTAAATTAGCTGTAGGAAGTCACCCACTACCACCGAAAATTCAGTCCAAAGATGGAAATAA
ACCTCCACCCCTAAAAACTTCTGAGATAACAGACCCAGCACAAGTGTCAAAACCAACCCAAGGATCTGCT
TTCAAACCACCTGTGCCACCACGACCACAAGCGAAAGTTCCTTTGCCTTCCGCCGATGCTCCAAATCAGG
CAGAACCAGATGTTCTCGTTGAAAAGCCAGAGAAGGTGGTGCCACCTCCTCTTGTAGATAAATCTGCTGA
AAAGCAAGCAAAAAATGTGGATGCCATAGACGATGCAGCTGCACCTAAGCAATTTTTAGCAAAGCAAGAA
GTGGCCAAAGATGTCACTTCAGAAACTTCCTGCCCTACTAAGGACAGTTCGGACGACCGTCAAACATGGG
AATCATCAGAAATTCTTTATCGTAATAAGCTAGGAAAATGGACAAGAACCAGAGCATCCTGTTTGTTTGA
CATAGAAGCCTGTCACAGGTACTTAAACATTGCATTGTGGTGCAGGGATCCTTTCAAGTTGGGAGGTCTC
ATCTGTTTGGGGCATGTTAGTTTAAAACTTGAAGATGTGGCTTTAGGATGCCTAGCTACATCAAACACGG
AATACCTTTCCAAATTGAGACTGGAAGCCCCCTCACCTAAGGCTATAGTCACTAGAACCGCACTACGCAA
TCTGAGTATGCAAAAGGGATTCAATGACAAATTTTGCTATGGTGACATTACTATTCACTTCAAATATTTG
AAAGAAGGAGAATCAGACCACCATGTAGTTACTAACGTAGAAAAAGAAAAAGAACCCCATTTGGTTGAAG
AAGTTTCTGTTCTCCCTAAAGAGGAGCAATTTGTTGGACAGATGGGTTTAACAGAAAACAAACACAGTTT
TCAGGATACTCAGTTCCAGAACCCAACATGGTGTGACTACTGTAAGAAAAAAGTTTGGACTAAAGCAGCT
TCCCAGTGTATGTTTTGTGCTTATGTTTGCCATAAAAAATGTCAAGAAAAGTGTCTAGCTGAGACTTCTG
TTTGTGGAGCAACTGATAGGCGAATAGACAGGACACTGAAAAACCTTAGGCTGGAAGGACAGGAAACCCT
CTTAGGCCTGCCTCCTCGTGTTGATGCTGAAGCTAGCAAGTCAGTCAATAAAACAACAGGTTTGACAAGG
CATATTATCAATACTAGTTCTCGTTTATTAAATTTGCGTCAAGTCTCTAAAACTCGCCTTTCTGAACCAG
GAACCGATCTCGTAGAACCTTCACCAAAACACACACCCAACACGTCAGACAACGAAGGCAGTGACACGGA
GGTCTGTGGTCCAAACAGTCCTTCTAAACGGGGAAACAGCACAGGAATAAAGTTAGTGAGAAAAGAGGGT
GGTCTGGATGACAGTGTTTTCATTGCAGTTAAAGAAATTGGTCGTGATCTGTACAGGGGCTTGCCTACAG
AGGAAAGGATCCAGAAACTAGAGTTCATGTTGGATAAGCTACAGAATGAAATTGATCAGGAGTTGGAACA
CAATAATTCCCTTGTTAGAGAAGAAAAAGAGACAACTGATACAAGGAAAAAATCACTTCTTTCTGCTGCC
TTAGCTAAATCAGGTGAAAGGCTACAAGCTCTAACACTTCTTATGATTCACTACAGAGCAGGCATTGAAG
ATATAGAAACTTTAGAAAGTCTGTCTTTAGACCAGCACTCCAAAAAAATAAGCAAGTACACAGATGATAC
AGAAGAAGACCTTGATAATGAAATAAGCCAACTAATAGACTCTCAGCCATTCAGCAGCATATCAGATGAC
TTATTTGGCCCATCCGAGTCTGTGCTCGAGCCATGGAAGCTTATGGAACAAAAACTCATCTCAGAAGAGG
ATCTGGATATCTAACTGACTGAACCGGTGGTCCAAACGGGGGAGGCTAACTGAAACACGGAAGGAGACAA
TACCGGAAGGAACCCGCGCTATGACGGCAATAAAAAGACAGAATAAAACGCACGGGTGTTGGGTCGTTTG
TTCATAAACGCGGGGTTCGGTCCCAGGGCTGGCACTCTGTCGATACCCCACCGAGACCCCATTGGGGCCA
ATACGCCCGCGTTTCTTCCTTTTCCCCACCCCACCCCCCAAGTTCGGGTGAAGGCCCAGGGCTCGCAGCC
AACGTCGGGGCGGCAGGCCCTGCCATAGCAGATCTGCGCAGCTGGGGCTCTAGGGGGTATCCCC
[124 nt withheld, positions 5665-5788]
C
[91 nt withheld, positions 5790-5880]
A
[49 nt withheld, positions 5882-5930]
CCTTTGACGTTGGAGTCCACGTTCTTT
[37 nt withheld, positions 5958-5994]
ACCCTATCTCGGTCTATTCTTTTGATTTATAAGGGATTTTGCCGATTTCGGCCTATTGGTTAAAAAATGA
GCTGATTTAACAAAAATTTAACGCGAATTAATTCTGTGGAATGTGTGTCAGTTAGGGTGTGGAAAGTCCC
CAGGCTCCCCAGCAGGCAGAAGTATGCAAAGCATGCATCTCAATTAGTCAGCAACCAGGTGTGGAAAGTC
CCCAGGCTCCCCAGCAGGCAGAAGTATGCAAAGCATGCATCTCAATTAGTCAGCAACCATAGTCCCGCCC
CTAACTCCGCCCATCCCGCCCCTAACTCCGCCCAGTTCCGCCCATTCTCCGCCCCATGGCTGACTAATTT
TTTTTATTTATGCAGAGGCCGAGGCCGCCTCTGCCTCTGAGCTATTCCAGAAGTAGTGAGGAGGCTTTTT
TGGAGGCCTAGGCTTTTGCAAAAAGCTCCCGGGAGCTTGTATATCCATTTTCGGATCTGATCAAGAGACA
GGATGAGGATCGTTTCGCATGATTGAACAAGATGGATTGCACGCAGGTTCTCCGGCCGCTTGGGTGGAGA
GGCTATTCGGCTATGACTGGGCACAACAGACAATCGGCTGCTCTGATGCCGCCGTGTTCCGGCTGTCAGC
GCAGGGGCGCCCGGTTCTTTTTGTCAAGACCGACCTGTCCGGTGCCCTGAATGAACTGCAGGACGAGGCA
GCGCGGCTATCGTGGCTGGCCACGACGGGCGTTCCTTGCGCAGCTGTGCTCGACGTTGTCACTGAAGCGG
GAAGGGACTGGCTGCTATTGGGCGAAGTGCCGGGGCAGGATCTCCTGTCATCTCACCTTGCTCCTGCCGA
GAAAGTATCCATCATGGCTGATGCAATGCGGCGGCTGCATACGCTTGATCCGGCTACCTGCCCATTCGAC
CACCAAGCGAAACATCGCATCGAGCGAGCACGTACTCGGATGGAAGCCGGTCTTGTCGATCAGGATGATC
TGGACGAAGAGCATCAGGGGCTCGCGCCAGCCGAACTGTTCGCCAGGCTCAAGGCGCGCATGCCCGACGG
CGAGGATCTCGTCGTGACCCATGGCGATGCCTGCTTGCCGAATATCATGGTGGAAAATGGCCGCTTTTCT
GGATTCATCGACTGTGGCCGGCTGGGTGTGGCGGACCGCTATCAGGACATAGCGTTGGCTACCCGTGATA
TTGCTGAAGAGCTTGGCGGCGAATGGGCTGACCGCTTCCTCGTGCTTTACGGTATCGCCGCTCCCGATTC
GCAGCGCATCGCCTTCTATCGCCTTCTTGACGAGTTCTTCTGAGCGGGACTCTGGGGTTCGCGAAATGAC
CGACCAAGCGACGCCCAACCTGCCATCACGAGATTTCGATTCCACCGCCGCCTTCTATGAAAGGTTGGGC
TTCGGAATCGTTTTCCGGGACGCCGGCTGGATGATCCTCCAGCGCGGGGATCTCATGCTGGAGTTCTTCG
CCCACCCCAACTTGTTTATTGCAGCTTATAATGGTTACAAATAAAGCAATAGCATCACAAATTTCACAAA
TAAAGCATTTTTTTCACTGCATTCTAGTTGTGGTTTGTCCAAACTCATCAATGTATCTTATCATGTCTGT
ATACCGTCGACCTCTAGCTAGAGCTTGGCGTAATCATGGTCATAGCTGTTTCCTGTGTGAAATTGTTATC
CGCTCACAATTCCACACAACATACGAGCCGGAAGCATAAAGTGTAAAGCCTGGGGTGCCTAATGAGTGAG
CTAACTCACATTAATTGCGTTGCGCTCACTGCCCGCTTTCCAGTCGGGAAACCTGTCGTGCCAGCTGCAT
TAATGAATCGGCCAACGCGCGGGGAGAGGCGGTTTGCGTATTGGGCGCTCTTCCGCTTCCTCGCTCACTG
ACTCGCTGCGCTCGGTCGTTCGGCTGCGGCGAGCGGTATCAGCTCACTCAAAGGCGGTAATACGGTTATC
CACAGAATCAGGGGATAACGCAGGAAAGAACATGTGAGCAAAAGGCCAGCAAAAGGCCAGGAACCGTAAA
AAGGCCGCGTTGCTGGCGTTTTTCCATAGGCTCCGCCCCCCTGACGAGCATCACAAAAATCGACGCTCAA
GTCAGAGGTGGCGAAACCCGACAGGACTATAAAGATACCAGGCGTTTCCCCCTGGAAGCTCCCTCGTGCG
CTCTCCTGTTCCGACCCTGCCGCTTACCGGATACCTGTCCGCCTTTCTCCCTTCGGGAAGCGTGGCGCTT
TCTCATAGCTCACGCTGTAGGTATCTCAGTTCGGTGTAGGTCGTTCGCTCCAAGCTGGGCTGTGTGCACG
AACCCCCCGTTCAGCCCGACCGCTGCGCCTTATCCGGTAACTATCGTCTTGAGTCCAACCCGGTAAGACA
CGACTTATCGCCACTGGCAGCAGCCACTGGTAACAGGATTAGCAGAGCGAGGTATGTAGGCGGTGCTACA
GAGTTCTTGAAGTGGTGGCCTAACTACGGCTACACTAGAAGAACAGTATTTGGTATCTGCGCTCTGCTGA
AGCCAGTTACCTTCGGAAAAAGAGTTGGTAGCTCTTGATCCGGCAAACAAACCACCGCTGGTAGCGGTGG
TTTTTTTGTTTGCAAGCAGCAGATTACGCGCAGAAAAAAAGGATCTCAAGAAGATCCTTTGATCTTTTCT
ACGGGGTCTGACGCTCAGTGGAACGAAAACTCACGTTAAGGGATTTTGGTCATGAGATTATCAAAAAGGA
TCTTCACCTAGATCCTTTTAAATTAAAAATGAAGTTTTAAATCAATCTAAAGTATATATGAGTAAACTTG
GTCTGACAGTTACCAATGCTTAATCAGTGAGGCACCTATCTCAGCGATCTGTCTATTTCGTTCATCCATA
GTTGCCTGACTCCCCGTCGTGTAGATAACTACGATACGGGAGGGCTTACCATCTGGCCCCAGTGCTGC
Features (pLannotate 1.2.2; 18 found; start..end, strand, type, name):
    733..837     -  promoter       AmpR promoter: bla
    896..948     -  misc_feature   bom (fragment): basis of mobility region from pBR322
   1103..1482    +  enhancer       CMV enhancer: human cytomegalovirus immediate early enhancer
   1483..1686    +  promoter       CMV promoter: human cytomegalovirus (CMV) immediate early promoter
   1813..5274    +  CDS            PDZD8: PDZD8_HUMAN - Also known as PDZK8. Experimental evidence at protein level: Swiss-Prot protein existence level 1. Molecular tethering protein that connects endoplasmic reticulum and mitochondria membranes (PubMed:29097544). PDZD8-dependent endoplasmic reticulum-mitochondria membrane tethering is essential for endoplasmic reticulum-mitochondria Ca(2+) transfer (PubMed:29097544). In neurons, involved in the regulation of dendritic Ca(2+) dynamics by regulating mitochondrial Ca(2+) uptake in neurons (PubMed:29097544). Plays an indirect role in the regulation of cell morphology and cytoskeletal org
   5415..5463    +  polyA_signal   HSV TK poly(A) signal: herpes simplex virus thymidine kinase polyadenylation signal (Cole and Stacy, 1985)
   5554..5570    -  polyA_signal   bGH poly(A) signal (fragment): bovine growth hormone polyadenylation signal
   5665..6093    +  rep_origin     f1 ori (sequence partly withheld): f1 bacteriophage origin of replication; arrow indicates direction of (+) strand synthesis
   6107..6436    +  promoter       SV40 promoter: SV40 enhancer and early promoter
   6503..7294    +  CDS            neo: KKA2_KLEPN - Also known as kan, nptII. Experimental evidence at protein level: Swiss-Prot protein existence level 1. Resistance to kanamycin, neomycin, paromomycin, ribostamycin, butirosin and gentamicin B. From Klebsiella pneumoniae.
   7320..7478    +  CDS            ble (fragment): BLE_KLEPN - Experimental evidence at protein level: Swiss-Prot protein existence level 1. Binding protein with a strong affinity to the bleomycin family of antibiotics. Binds to CL990; an antimitotic-antibiotic compound. From Klebsiella pneumoniae.
   7473..7594    +  polyA_signal   SV40 poly(A) signal: SV40 polyadenylation signal
   7667..7683    -  protein_bind   lac operator: The lac repressor binds to the lac operator to inhibit transcription in E. coli. This inhibition can be relieved by adding lactose or isopropyl-β-D-thiogalactopyranoside (IPTG). lac repressor encoded by lacI
   7691..7721    -  promoter       lac promoter: promoter for the E. coli lac operon
   7736..7757    -  protein_bind   CAP binding site: CAP binding activates transcription in the presence of cAMP. E. coli catabolite activator protein
   7770..7862    -  CDS            lacI (fragment): lac repressor; lacI; The lac repressor binds to the lac operator to inhibit transcription in E. coli. This inhibition can be relieved by adding lactose or isopropyl-β-D-thiogalactopyranoside (IPTG).
   8045..8633    -  rep_origin     ori: high-copy-number ColE1/pMB1/pBR322/pUC origin of replication
   8804..732     -  CDS            AmpR (across the origin): β-lactamase; bla; confers resistance to ampicillin, carbenicillin, and related antibiotics
