[The description below was written by a language model from this plasmid's Addgene catalogue record and pLannotate feature annotations shown in this document.]
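Description:
pcDNA 3.3 C-MYC PDZD8 is a mammalian expression plasmid of about 8.9 kb, built on a pcDNA-type backbone for transfection into cultured cells to express human PDZD8 carrying a C-terminal MYC epitope tag. In bacteria it is maintained as a high-copy plasmid through a ColE1/pUC-type origin and selected with ampicillin via the β-lactamase gene and its bla promoter. An f1 phage origin is also present, along with short remnants of lac regulatory elements, a lacI fragment and a pBR322 bom fragment that appear to be backbone carry-over rather than functional parts of the design.

The expression cassette consists of the human cytomegalovirus immediate-early enhancer and promoter driving the PDZD8 open reading frame, followed by a herpes simplex virus thymidine kinase polyadenylation signal; only a small, reverse-oriented fragment of the bGH poly(A) signal is detected downstream. The MYC tag is listed in the catalogue entry but is not annotated separately in the feature table; it would allow detection or immunoprecipitation of the protein with anti-MYC antibodies. A second cassette, with the SV40 enhancer/early promoter, the neomycin phosphotransferase gene and an SV40 poly(A) signal, would permit G418 selection of stably transfected cells. An adjacent ble fragment is partial.

PDZD8 is annotated as a tethering protein that links endoplasmic reticulum and mitochondrial membranes and supports calcium transfer between them. The associated publication concerns AMPK targeting of PDZD8 in the shift of carbon source use from glucose to glutamine, so the plasmid presumably served to express tagged PDZD8 in that work.
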