Addgene plasmid #227873: pcDNA 3.3 C-MYC PDZD8
Purpose: Used for transfection of cells for expression of C-MYC PDZD8
Depositing lab: Sheng-cai Lin. Depositing organization: Xiamen University. Publication: AMPK targets PDZD8 to trigger carbon source shift from glucose to glutamine. Li M, Wang Y, Wei X, Cai WF, Wu J, Zhu M, Wang Y, Liu YH, Xiong J, Qu Q, Chen Y, Tian X, Yao L, Xie R, Li X, Chen S, Huang X, Zhang C, Xie C, Wu Y, Xu Z, Zhang B, Jiang B, Wang ZC, Li Q, Li G, Lin SY, Yu L, Piao HL, Deng X, Han J, Zhang CS, Lin SC. Cell Res. 2024 Jun 19. doi: 10.1038/s41422-024-00985-6. PubMed 38898113.
Backbone
  Vector backbone: pcDNA
  Vector type: Mammalian Expression
Growth in bacteria
  Bacterial resistance: Ampicillin, 100 μg/mL
  Growth temperature: 37°C
  Growth strain: DH5alpha
  Copy number: High Copy
Gene/Insert
  Gene/Insert name: PDZD8
  Species: H. sapiens (human)
  Entrez Gene: PDZD8 (a.k.a. IDDADF, PDZK8)
  Tag / fusion protein: MYC (C terminal on insert)
  Cloning method: Ligation Independent Cloning
Terms and licenses: Academic/Nonprofit Terms; Industry Terms: Not Available to Industry
How to cite: pcDNA 3.3 C-MYC PDZD8 was a gift from Sheng-cai Lin (Addgene plasmid # 227873 ; http://n2t.net/addgene:227873 ; RRID:Addgene_227873)
